LOCUS       Exported 9532 bp ds-DNA circular SYN 13-MAY-2021
DEFINITION  Level 2 construct.
ACCESSION   .
VERSION     .
KEYWORDS    pUG-303
SOURCE      synthetic DNA construct
  ORGANISM  synthetic DNA construct
REFERENCE   1 (bases 1 to 9532)
  AUTHORS   Kowarschik K, Hoehenwarter W, Marillonnet S, Trujillo M
  TITLE     UbiGate: a synthetic biology toolbox to analyse ubiquitination.
  JOURNAL   New Phytol. 2018 Mar;217(4):1749-1763. doi: 10.1111/nph.14900. Epub
            2017 Nov 30.
  PUBMED    29194629
REFERENCE   2 (bases 1 to 9532)
  AUTHORS   .
  TITLE     Direct Submission
  JOURNAL   Exported May 13, 2021 from SnapGene Server 1.1.58
            http://www.snapgene.com
FEATURES             Location/Qualifiers
     source          1..9532
                     /organism="synthetic DNA construct"
                     /mol_type="other DNA"
     rep_origin      12..467
                     /direction=RIGHT
                     /label=f1 ori
                     /note="f1 bacteriophage origin of replication; arrow
                     indicates direction of (+) strand synthesis"
     primer_bind     complement(99..118)
                     /label=F1ori-R
                     /note="F1 origin, reverse primer"
     primer_bind     309..330
                     /label=F1ori-F
                     /note="F1 origin, forward primer"
     CDS             complement(560..1375)
                     /codon_start=1
                     /gene="aph(3')-Ia"
                     /product="aminoglycoside phosphotransferase"
                     /label=KanR
                     /note="confers resistance to kanamycin in bacteria or G418
                     (Geneticin(R)) in eukaryotes"
                     /translation="MSHIQRETSCSRPRLNSNMDADLYGYKWARDNVGQSGATIYRLYG
                     KPDAPELFLKHGKGSVANDVTDEMVRLNWLTEFMPLPTIKHFIRTPDDAWLLTTAIPGK
                     TAFQVLEEYPDSGENIVDALAVFLRRLHSIPVCNCPFNSDRVFRLAQAQSRMNNGLVDA
                     SDFDDERNGWPVEQVWKEMHKLLPFSPDSVVTHGDFSLDNLIFDEGKLIGCIDVGRVGI
                     ADRYQDLAILWNCLGEFSPSLQKRLFQKYGIDNPDMNKLQFHLMLDEFF"
     primer_bind     1283..1302
                     /label=Kan-R
                     /note="Kanamycin resistance gene, reverse primer"
     primer_bind     1367..1386
                     /label=pENTR-R
                     /note="pENTR vectors, reverse primer"
     rep_origin      1497..2085
                     /direction=RIGHT
                     /label=ori
                     /note="high-copy-number ColE1/pMB1/pBR322/pUC origin of
                     replication"
     primer_bind     1986..2005
                     /label=pBR322ori-F
                     /note="pBR322 origin, forward primer"
     primer_bind     2239..2256
                     /label=L4440
                     /note="L4440 vector, forward primer"
     misc_feature    2271..2413
                     /label=bom
                     /note="basis of mobility region from pBR322"
     primer_bind     complement(2339..2358)
                     /label=pRS-marker
                     /note="pRS vectors, use to sequence yeast selectable
                     marker"
     primer_bind     2499..2521
                     /label=pGEX 3'
                     /note="pGEX vectors, reverse primer"
     CDS             complement(2515..2706)
                     /codon_start=1
                     /gene="rop"
                     /product="Rop protein, which maintains plasmids at low copy
                     number"
                     /label=rop
                     /translation="MTKQEKTALNMARFIRSQTLTLLEKLNELDADEQADICESLHDHA
                     DELYRSCLARFGDDGENL"
     CDS             complement(3515..4597)
                     /codon_start=1
                     /gene="lacI"
                     /product="lac repressor"
                     /label=lacI
                     /note="The lac repressor binds to the lac operator to
                     inhibit transcription in E. coli. This inhibition can be
                     relieved by adding lactose or
                     isopropyl-beta-D-thiogalactopyranoside (IPTG)."
                     /translation="MKPVTLYDVAEYAGVSYQTVSRVVNQASHVSAKTREKVEAAMAEL
                     NYIPNRVAQQLAGKQSLLIGVATSSLALHAPSQIVAAIKSRADQLGASVVVSMVERSGV
                     EACKAAVHNLLAQRVSGLIINYPLDDQDAIAVEAACTNVPALFLDVSDQTPINSIIFSH
                     EDGTRLGVEHLVALGHQQIALLAGPLSSVSARLRLAGWHKYLTRNQIQPIAEREGDWSA
                     MSGFQQTMQMLNEGIVPTAMLVANDQMALGAMRAITESGLRVGADISVVGYDDTEDSSC
                     YIPPLTTIKQDFRLLGQTSVDRLLQLSQGQAVKGNQLLPVSLVKRKTTLAPNTQTASPR
                     ALADSLMQLARQVSRLESGQ"
     primer_bind     4559..4578
                     /label=LacI-R
                     /note="LacI, reverse primer"
     promoter        complement(4598..4675)
                     /gene="lacI"
                     /label=lacI promoter
     primer_bind     4881..4900
                     /label=pBRrevBam
                     /note="pBR322 vectors, tet region, downstream of BamHI,
                     reverse primer"
     primer_bind     4984..5003
                     /label=T7
                     /note="T7 promoter, forward primer"
     promoter        4984..5002
                     /label=T7 promoter
                     /note="promoter for bacteriophage T7 RNA polymerase"
     protein_bind    5003..5027
                     /label=lac operator
                     /bound_moiety="lac repressor encoded by lacI"
                     /note="The lac repressor binds to the lac operator to
                     inhibit transcription in E. coli. This inhibition can be
                     relieved by adding lactose or
                     isopropyl-beta-D-thiogalactopyranoside (IPTG)."
     CDS             5081..5098
                     /codon_start=1
                     /product="6xHis affinity tag"
                     /label=6xHis
                     /translation="HHHHHH"
     CDS             8646..8732
                     /codon_start=1
                     /product="three tandem HA epitope tags"
                     /label=3xHA
                     /translation="YPYDVPDYAGYPYDVPDYAGLYPYDVPDY"
     CDS             8709..8735
                     /codon_start=1
                     /product="HA (human influenza hemagglutinin) epitope tag"
                     /label=HA
                     /translation="YPYDVPDYA"
     CDS             8748..8834
                     /codon_start=1
                     /product="three tandem HA epitope tags"
                     /label=3xHA
                     /translation="YPYDVPDYAGYPYDVPDYAGLYPYDVPDY"
     CDS             8811..8837
                     /codon_start=1
                     /product="HA (human influenza hemagglutinin) epitope tag"
                     /label=HA
                     /translation="YPYDVPDYA"
     primer_bind     complement(9446..9464)
                     /label=T7 Term
                     /note="T7 terminator, reverse primer"
     terminator      9460..9507
                     /label=T7 terminator
                     /note="transcription terminator for bacteriophage T7 RNA
                     polymerase"
ORIGIN
        1 tggcgaatgg gnnnnnnnnn nnnnnnnnnn nnnnnnnnnn nnnnnnnnnn nnnnnnnnnn
       61 nnnnnnnnnn nnnnnnnnnn nnnnnnnnnn nnnnnnnnnn nnnnnnnnnn nnnnnnnnnn
      121 nnnnnnnnnn nnnnncnnnn nnnnnnnnnn nnnnnnnnnn nnnnnnnnnn nnnnnnnnnn
      181 nnnnnnnnnn nnnnnnnnnn nnnnnnnnnn nnnnnnnnnn nnnnnnnann nnnnnnnnnn
      241 nnnnnnnnnn nnnnnnnnnn nnnnnnnnnn nnnnnnncct ttgacgttgg agtccacgtt
      301 ctttnnnnnn nnnnnnnnnn nnnnnnnnnn nnnnnnnnnn naccctatct cggtctattc
      361 ttttgattta taagggattt tgccgatttc ggcctattgg ttaaaaaatg agctgattta
      421 acaaaaattt aacgcgaatt ttaacaaaat attaacgttt acaatttcag gtggcacttt
      481 tcggggaaat gtgcgcggaa cccctatttg tttatttttc taaatacatt caaatatgta
      541 tccgctcatg aattaattct tagaaaaact catcgagcat caaatgaaac tgcaatttat
      601 tcatatcagg attatcaata ccatattttt gaaaaagccg tttctgtaat gaaggagaaa
      661 actcaccgag gcagttccat aggatggcaa gatcctggta tcggtctgcg attccgactc
      721 gtccaacatc aatacaacct attaatttcc cctcgtcaaa aataaggtta tcaagtgaga
      781 aatcaccatg agtgacgact gaatccggtg agaatggcaa aagtttatgc atttctttcc
      841 agacttgttc aacaggccag ccattacgct cgtcatcaaa atcactcgca tcaaccaaac
      901 cgttattcat tcgtgattgc gcctgagcga gtcgaaatac gcgatcgctg ttaaaaggac
      961 aattacaaac aggaatcgaa tgcaaccggc gcaggaacac tgccagcgca tcaacaatat
     1021 tttcacctga atcaggatat tcttctaata cctggaatgc tgttttcccg gggatcgcag
     1081 tggtgagtaa ccatgcatca tcaggagtac ggataaaatg cttgatggtc ggaagaggca
     1141 taaattccgt cagccagttt agtctgacca tctcatctgt aacatcattg gcaacgctac
     1201 ctttgccatg tttcagaaac aactctggcg catcgggctt cccatacaat cgatagattg
     1261 tcgcacctga ttgcccgaca ttatcgcgag cccatttata cccatataaa tcagcatcca
     1321 tgttggaatt taatcgcggc ctagagcaag acgtttcccg ttgaatatgg ctcataacac
     1381 cccttgtatt actgtttatg taagcagaca gttttattgt tcatgaccaa aatcccttaa
     1441 cgtgagtttt cgttccactg agcgtcagac cccgtagaaa agatcaaagg atcttcttga
     1501 gatccttttt ttctgcgcgt aatctgctgc ttgcaaacaa aaaaaccacc gctaccagcg
     1561 gtggtttgtt tgccggatca agagctacca actctttttc cgaaggtaac tggcttcagc
     1621 agagcgcaga taccaaatac tgtccttcta gtgtagccgt agttaggcca ccacttcaag
     1681 aactctgtag caccgcctac atacctcgct ctgctaatcc tgttaccagt ggctgctgcc
     1741 agtggcgata agtcgtgtct taccgggttg gactcaagac gatagttacc ggataaggcg
     1801 cagcggtcgg gctgaacggg gggttcgtgc acacagccca gcttggagcg aacgacctac
     1861 accgaactga gatacctaca gcgtgagcta tgagaaagcg ccacgcttcc cgaagggaga
     1921 aaggcggaca ggtatccggt aagcggcagg gtcggaacag gagagcgcac gagggagctt
     1981 ccagggggaa acgcctggta tctttatagt cctgtcgggt ttcgccacct ctgacttgag
     2041 cgtcgatttt tgtgatgctc gtcagggggg cggagcctat ggaaaaacgc cagcaacgcg
     2101 gcctttttac ggttcctggc cttttgctgg ccttttgctc acatgttctt tcctgcgtta
     2161 tcccctgatt ctgtggataa ccgtattacc gcctttgagt gagctgatac cgctcgccgc
     2221 agccgaacga ccgagcgcag cgagtcagtg agcgaggaag cggaagagcg cctgatgcgg
     2281 tattttctcc ttacgcatct gtgcggtatt tcacaccgca tatatggtgc actctcagta
     2341 caatctgctc tgatgccgca tagttaagcc agtatacact ccgctatcgc tacgtgactg
     2401 ggtcatggct gcgccccgac acccgccaac acccgctgac gcgccctgac gggcttgtct
     2461 gctcccggca tccgcttaca gacaagctgt gaccgactcc gggagctgca tgtgtcagag
     2521 gttttcaccg tcatcaccga aacgcgcgag gcagctgcgg taaagctcat cagcgtggtc
     2581 gtgaagcgat tcacagatgt ctgcctgttc atccgcgtcc agctcgttga gtttctccag
     2641 aagcgttaat gtctggcttc tgataaagcg ggccatgtta agggcggttt tttcctgttt
     2701 ggtcactgat gcctccgtgt aagggggatt tctgttcatg ggggtaatga taccgatgaa
     2761 acgagagagg atgctcacga tacgggttac tgatgatgaa catgcccggt tactggaacg
     2821 ttgtgagggt aaacaactgg cggtatggat gcggcgggac cagagaaaaa tcactcaggg
     2881 tcaatgccag cgcttcgtta atacagatgt aggtgttcca cagggtagcc agcagcatcc
     2941 tgcgatgcag atccggaaca taatggtgca gggcgctgac ttccgcgttt ccagacttta
     3001 cgaaacacgg aaacccaaga ccattcatgt tgttgctcag gtcgcagacg ttttgcagca
     3061 gcagtcgctt cacgttcgct cgcgtatcgg tgattcattc tgctaaccag taaggcaacc
     3121 ccgccagcct agccgggtcc tcaacgacag gagcacgatc atgcgcaccc gtggggccgc
     3181 catgccggcg ataatggcct gcttctcgcc gaaacgtttg gtggcgggac cagtgacgaa
     3241 ggcttgagcg agggcgtgca agattccgaa taccgcaagc gacaggccga tcatcgtcgc
     3301 gctccagcga aagcggtcct cgccgaaaat gacccagagc gctgccggca cctgtcctac
     3361 gagttgcatg ataaagaaca cagtcataag tgcggcgacg atagtcatgc cccgcgccca
     3421 ccggaaggag ctgactgggt tgaaggctct caagggcatc ggtcgagatc ccggtgccta
     3481 atgagtgagc taacttacat taattgcgtt gcgctcactg cccgctttcc agtcgggaaa
     3541 cctgtcgtgc cagctgcatt aatgaatcgg ccaacgcgcg gggagaggcg gtttgcgtat
     3601 tgggcgccag ggtggttttt cttttcacca gtgacacggg caacagctga ttgcccttca
     3661 ccgcctggcc ctgagagagt tgcagcaagc ggtccacgct ggtttgcccc agcaggcgaa
     3721 aatcctgttt gatggtggtt aacggcggga tataacatga gctgtcctcg gtatcgtcgt
     3781 atcccactac cgagatatcc gcaccaacgc gcagcccgga ctcggtaatg gcgcgcattg
     3841 cgcccagcgc catctgatcg ttggcaacca gcatcgcagt gggaacgatg ccctcattca
     3901 gcatttgcat ggtttgttga aaaccggaca tggcactcca gtcgccttcc cgttccgcta
     3961 tcggctgaat ttgattgcga gtgagatatt tatgccagcc agccagacgc agacgcgccg
     4021 agacagaact taatgggccc gctaacagcg cgatttgctg gtgacccaat gcgaccagat
     4081 gctccacgcc cagtcgcgta ccgtcctcat gggagaaaat aatactgttg atgggtgtct
     4141 ggtcagagac atcaagaaat aacgccggaa cattagtgca ggcagcttcc acagcaatgg
     4201 catcctggtc atccagcgga tagttaatga tcagcccact gacgcgttgc gcgagaagat
     4261 tgtgcaccgc cgctttacag gcttcgacgc cgcttcgttc taccatcgac accaccacgc
     4321 tggcacccag ttgatcggcg cgagatttaa tcgccgcgac aatttgcgac ggcgcgtgca
     4381 gggccagact ggaggtggca acgccaatca gcaacgactg tttgcccgcc agttgttgtg
     4441 ccacgcggtt gggaatgtaa ttcagctccg ccatcgccgc ttccactttt tcccgcgttt
     4501 tcgcagaaac gtggctggcc tggttcacca cgcgggaaac ggtctgataa gagacaccgg
     4561 catactctgc gacatcgtat aacgttactg gtttcacatt caccaccctg aattgactct
     4621 cttccgggcg ctatcatgcc ataccgcgaa aggttttgcg ccattcgatg gtgtccggga
     4681 tctcgacgct ctcccttatg cgactcctgc attaggaagc agcccagtag taggttgagg
     4741 ccgttgagca ccgccgccgc aaggaatggt gcatgcaagg agatggcgcc caacagtccc
     4801 ccggccacgg ggcctgccac catacccacg ccgaaacaag cgctcatgag cccgaagtgg
     4861 cgagcccgat cttccccatc ggtgatgtcg gcgatatagg cgccagcaac cgcacctgtg
     4921 gcgccggtga tgccggccac gatgcgtccg gcgtagagga tcgagatctc gatcccgcga
     4981 aattaatacg actcactata ggggaattgt gagcggataa caattcccct ctagaaataa
     5041 ttttgcctta actttaagaa ggagatatac catgggcagc caccaccacc accaccacag
     5101 cggaatgcag atctttgtta agactctcac cggaaagaca atcaccctgg aggtggaaag
     5161 ctccgacacc atcgacaacg ttaaggccaa gatccaggat aaggagggca ttcctccgga
     5221 tcagcagagg cttattttcg ccggcaagca gctagaggat ggccgtacgt tggctgatta
     5281 caatatccag aaggaatcca ccctccactt ggtcctcagg ctccgtggtg gttaagcttg
     5341 caattaactt taagaaggag atatacaatg cttcacaagc gagctagtga agctaacgat
     5401 aagaacgata ataccatcat cggttccgat ttagcatcat ctaagaaacg ccgtatcgat
     5461 ttcactgaat cttcgtctga taagtcatct tcgattttag cttctggtag tagcaggggt
     5521 tttcacggcg atagcgtcgt tcagcaaatc gacatggctt ttggtaattc gaaccgtcag
     5581 gagattgatg aagatctgca cagtcgccag ctcgccgtct atggtcgtga gactatgagg
     5641 cgtctctttg cttccaatgt tctcatctcg gggatgcacg gtcttggtgc cgagattgcc
     5701 aagaatctta tacttgctgg tgtgaagtct gtgaccttgc atgatgaaag agttgtagag
     5761 ctatgggact tatcaagcaa ctttgttttc tcggaggatg atgttggcaa gaatagagca
     5821 gatgcttctg ttcagaagtt acaggatctt aacaatgctg tggttgtctc tagcttgacc
     5881 aaaagcttaa acaaagagga tctttctggc ttccaggttg ttgtattctc tgacataagc
     5941 atggaaagag caatcgaatt tgatgactat tgtcacagcc atcagcctcc tatcgctttt
     6001 gtcaaggctg atgtcagggg tcttttcggc tctgtctttt gtgattttgg gcctgaattt
     6061 gcggttcttg atgttgatgg agaggaaccc catacaggca tcattgcgtc tatctctaat
     6121 gagaaccagg catttatttc ctgtgtcgac gatgagaggc ttgagtttga agatggtgac
     6181 ctagttgttt tctcagaagt tgagggtatg acagaattga atgatgggaa accaaggaag
     6241 ataaaaagta cacggccata ttcattcacc cttgatgagg acactactaa ctatggaaca
     6301 tatgtgaagg gtggtattgt cactcaagtg aaacagccaa agttactgaa tttcaagcca
     6361 ttgagggaag cgcttaagga tccaggggat tttctattta gtgatttctc taagtttgat
     6421 cggcctccac tccttcactt agcattccag gcacttgatc attttaaagc tgaagctggc
     6481 agatttcctg ttgctggctc agaagaggac gctcagaagc ttatatcgat tgccacagcc
     6541 atcaataccg ggcagggtga tttaaaggtg gagaatgttg atcagaagct tctaagacac
     6601 ttttcctttg gagccaaggc tgtcctgaat cctatggctg caatgtttgg cggtattgtt
     6661 ggacaggagg ttgttaaagc ttgctctgga aaatttcatc ctctcttcca gtttttctac
     6721 tttgattcag tggagtcact cccctctgaa cctgtggact cgagtgactt tgcaccaaga
     6781 aacagccggt atgatgccca aatatctgta tttggggcca agttccagaa gaaacttgaa
     6841 gatgctaaag ttttcacagt agggtctggt gctcttggct gtgagttctt gaaaaatttg
     6901 gctctgatgg gggtttcttg tggaagccaa gggaagctga cagtgacaga tgatgatatc
     6961 attgagaaga gtaacctcag tcgtcaattt ctgttccgtg actggaacat tggacaggct
     7021 aaatccacag ttgctgcttc ggctgctgct gttataaatc ctcgcttcaa cattgaggcc
     7081 ctgcaaaacc gtgttggcgc ggagactgag aatgtatttg acgatgcctt ctgggagaac
     7141 ttaactgttg tcgtcaatgc actggataat gttaatgcga ggctctatgt tgattcgagg
     7201 tgcttgtatt tccagaagcc tctccttgag tctggaactc ttggtacaaa gtgcaacaca
     7261 cagtcggtta tcccacatct aactgaaaat tacggtgcct caagggaccc accagagaaa
     7321 caggccccca tgtgtacagt gcattccttc ccgcataaca ttgatcactg tttaacttgg
     7381 gctcgctctg agtttgaggg tctgctggag aaaactcccg ctgaagtgaa tgcatatctt
     7441 tctagcccag ttgagtacac taactcaatg atgagtgctg gtgatgctca ggcgagggac
     7501 acattggaga ggattgttga gtgccttgaa aaggagaagt gtgaaacctt ccaagactgc
     7561 ttaacctggg cacgactgag gtttgaggat tactttgtga accgtgtcaa gcaattgata
     7621 tacacatttc ctgaagatgc tgcgactagt accggagctc cattctggtc tgctccaaaa
     7681 agattccctc gtccactcca gtactcgtcg tccgacccaa gtctccttaa ctttatcaca
     7741 gcgactgcta ttttacgagc agagacattt gggatcccga tacctgagtg gactaagaac
     7801 ccaaaggaag cagcagaagc tgttgacaga gtgatagtcc cagactttga gccaaggcaa
     7861 gatgcaaaga ttgtgactga tgagaaagct accactttaa ccactgcttc ggtggacgac
     7921 gctgcagtca tcgacgatct cattgctaag atcgaccagt gtaggcataa cttgtcgcca
     7981 gacttcagga tgaaacctat tcagttcgaa aaggatgatg atacaaacta tcacatggat
     8041 gtgatagcag gactagccaa catgagggcg agaaattaca gcatccctga agtggacaag
     8101 ctgaaagcaa agttcatagc agggagaatc atcccagcca ttgcgacttc aacagccatg
     8161 gctactgggc tggtctgcct cgagctgtac aaggtccttg atggaggaca taaagtggaa
     8221 gcttacagaa acacatttgc caacctggca cttccactat tctccatggc tgaaccactt
     8281 ccaccaaagg tggtgaagca ccgtgacatg gcttggacag tttgggacag atgggttctc
     8341 aagggaaacc caactcttcg tgaggtgttg cagtggctgg aggacaaagg gcttagcgca
     8401 tacagcatct cttgtggaag ctgtctactg ttcaacagta tgttcacaag gcacaaggag
     8461 aggatggaca agaaggttgt ggatctcgct cgggatgttg cgaaagtcga gttaccgcct
     8521 tatcgcaacc atcttgatgt agtggtggct tgtgaggatg aagatgacaa tgacgtcgat
     8581 attcctctcg tctctatcta cttcaggtga gcttactatt aactttaaga aggagatata
     8641 ccatgtaccc atacgatgtt cctgactatg cgggctatcc ctatgacgtc ccggactatg
     8701 caggattgta tccatatgac gttccagatt acgccactag agctgcttac ccatacgatg
     8761 ttcctgacta tgcgggctat ccctatgacg tcccggacta tgcaggattg tatccatatg
     8821 acgttccaga ttacgcaatg gcttctaaga ggatttcaag ggaactgagg gatatgcaga
     8881 gacatcctcc agcaaactgt agcgcaggtc ctgtggctga ggaggacata ttccattggc
     8941 aagcaactat catgggaccg catgacagtc cgtattccgg aggcgtattt acggtttcta
     9001 ttgatttctc ttcggattat cctttcaagc caccaaaggt gaatttcaag actaaggtgt
     9061 accacccaaa catcgacagc aaaggaagca tttgccttga catattgaaa gagcaatgga
     9121 gtcctgctcc taccacatcc aaggttttgt tgtcgatttg ctcgctgctg actgacccga
     9181 acccaaatga tcctcttgtg ccggagatag ctcatctcta caaggtagat aaatcaaaat
     9241 acgagtcaac tgcacaaaaa tggacacaga agtacgcgat gggatgagct tttacgcttt
     9301 taagccagcc ccgacacccg ccaacacccg ctgacgcgcc ctgacgggct tgtctgctcc
     9361 cggcatccgc ttacagacaa gctgtgaccg ggatgagatc cggctgctaa caaagcccga
     9421 aaggaagctg agttggctgc tgccaccgct gagcaataac tagcataacc ccttggggcc
     9481 tctaaacggg tcttgagggg ttttttgctg aaaggaggaa ctatatccgg at
//
