>Addgene plasmid #104732 | pUG-303 | addgene full sequence | sequence record 237639 | Addgene NGS Result
CCTCCGGATCAGCAGAGGCTTATTTTCGCCGGCAAGCAGCTAGAGGATGGCCGTACGTTGGCTGATTACA
ATATCCAGAAGGAATCCACCCTCCACTTGGTCCTCAGGCTCCGTGGTGGTTAAGCTTGCAATTAACTTTA
AGAAGGAGATATACAATGCTTCACAAGCGAGCTAGTGAAGCTAACGATAAGAACGATAATACCATCATCG
GTTCCGATTTAGCATCATCTAAGAAACGCCGTATCGATTTCACTGAATCTTCGTCTGATAAGTCATCTTC
GATTTTAGCTTCTGGTAGTAGCAGGGGTTTTCACGGCGATAGCGTCGTTCAGCAAATCGACATGGCTTTT
GGTAATTCGAACCGTCAGGAGATTGATGAAGATCTGCACAGTCGCCAGCTCGCCGTCTATGGTCGTGAGA
CTATGAGGCGTCTCTTTGCTTCCAATGTTCTCATCTCGGGGATGCACGGTCTTGGTGCCGAGATTGCCAA
GAATCTTATACTTGCTGGTGTGAAGTCTGTGACCTTGCATGATGAAAGAGTTGTAGAGCTATGGGACTTA
TCAAGCAACTTTGTTTTCTCGGAGGATGATGTTGGCAAGAATAGAGCAGATGCTTCTGTTCAGAAGTTAC
AGGATCTTAACAATGCTGTGGTTGTCTCTAGCTTGACCAAAAGCTTAAACAAAGAGGATCTTTCTGGCTT
CCAGGTTGTTGTATTCTCTGACATAAGCATGGAAAGAGCAATCGAATTTGATGACTATTGTCACAGCCAT
CAGCCTCCTATCGCTTTTGTCAAGGCTGATGTCAGGGGTCTTTTCGGCTCTGTCTTTTGTGATTTTGGGC
CTGAATTTGCGGTTCTTGATGTTGATGGAGAGGAACCCCATACAGGCATCATTGCGTCTATCTCTAATGA
GAACCAGGCATTTATTTCCTGTGTCGACGATGAGAGGCTTGAGTTTGAAGATGGTGACCTAGTTGTTTTC
TCAGAAGTTGAGGGTATGACAGAATTGAATGATGGGAAACCAAGGAAGATAAAAAGTACACGGCCATATT
CATTCACCCTTGATGAGGACACTACTAACTATGGAACATATGTGAAGGGTGGTATTGTCACTCAAGTGAA
ACAGCCAAAGTTACTGAATTTCAAGCCATTGAGGGAAGCGCTTAAGGATCCAGGGGATTTTCTATTTAGT
GATTTCTCTAAGTTTGATCGGCCTCCACTCCTTCACTTAGCATTCCAGGCACTTGATCATTTTAAAGCTG
AAGCTGGCAGATTTCCTGTTGCTGGCTCAGAAGAGGACGCTCAGAAGCTTATATCGATTGCCACAGCCAT
CAATACCGGGCAGGGTGATTTAAAGGTGGAGAATGTTGATCAGAAGCTTCTAAGACACTTTTCCTTTGGA
GCCAAGGCTGTCCTGAATCCTATGGCTGCAATGTTTGGCGGTATTGTTGGACAGGAGGTTGTTAAAGCTT
GCTCTGGAAAATTTCATCCTCTCTTCCAGTTTTTCTACTTTGATTCAGTGGAGTCACTCCCCTCTGAACC
TGTGGACTCGAGTGACTTTGCACCAAGAAACAGCCGGTATGATGCCCAAATATCTGTATTTGGGGCCAAG
TTCCAGAAGAAACTTGAAGATGCTAAAGTTTTCACAGTAGGGTCTGGTGCTCTTGGCTGTGAGTTCTTGA
AAAATTTGGCTCTGATGGGGGTTTCTTGTGGAAGCCAAGGGAAGCTGACAGTGACAGATGATGATATCAT
TGAGAAGAGTAACCTCAGTCGTCAATTTCTGTTCCGTGACTGGAACATTGGACAGGCTAAATCCACAGTT
GCTGCTTCGGCTGCTGCTGTTATAAATCCTCGCTTCAACATTGAGGCCCTGCAAAACCGTGTTGGCGCGG
AGACTGAGAATGTATTTGACGATGCCTTCTGGGAGAACTTAACTGTTGTCGTCAATGCACTGGATAATGT
TAATGCGAGGCTCTATGTTGATTCGAGGTGCTTGTATTTCCAGAAGCCTCTCCTTGAGTCTGGAACTCTT
GGTACAAAGTGCAACACACAGTCGGTTATCCCACATCTAACTGAAAATTACGGTGCCTCAAGGGACCCAC
CAGAGAAACAGGCCCCCATGTGTACAGTGCATTCCTTCCCGCATAACATTGATCACTGTTTAACTTGGGC
TCGCTCTGAGTTTGAGGGTCTGCTGGAGAAAACTCCCGCTGAAGTGAATGCATATCTTTCTAGCCCAGTT
GAGTACACTAACTCAATGATGAGTGCTGGTGATGCTCAGGCGAGGGACACATTGGAGAGGATTGTTGAGT
GCCTTGAAAAGGAGAAGTGTGAAACCTTCCAAGACTGCTTAACCTGGGCACGACTGAGGTTTGAGGATTA
CTTTGTGAACCGTGTCAAGCAATTGATATACACATTTCCTGAAGATGCTGCGACTAGTACCGGAGCTCCA
TTCTGGTCTGCTCCAAAAAGATTCCCTCGTCCACTCCAGTACTCGTCGTCCGACCCAAGTCTCCTTAACT
TTATCACAGCGACTGCTATTTTACGAGCAGAGACATTTGGGATCCCGATACCTGAGTGGACTAAGAACCC
AAAGGAAGCAGCAGAAGCTGTTGACAGAGTGATAGTCCCAGACTTTGAGCCAAGGCAAGATGCAAAGATT
GTGACTGATGAGAAAGCTACCACTTTAACCACTGCTTCGGTGGACGACGCTGCAGTCATCGACGATCTCA
TTGCTAAGATCGACCAGTGTAGGCATAACTTGTCGCCAGACTTCAGGATGAAACCTATTCAGTTCGAAAA
GGATGATGATACAAACTATCACATGGATGTGATAGCAGGACTAGCCAACATGAGGGCGAGAAATTACAGC
ATCCCTGAAGTGGACAAGCTGAAAGCAAAGTTCATAGCAGGGAGAATCATCCCAGCCATTGCGACTTCAA
CAGCCATGGCTACTGGGCTGGTCTGCCTCGAGCTGTACAAGGTCCTTGATGGAGGACATAAAGTGGAAGC
TTACAGAAACACATTTGCCAACCTGGCACTTCCACTATTCTCCATGGCTGAACCACTTCCACCAAAGGTG
GTGAAGCACCGTGACATGGCTTGGACAGTTTGGGACAGATGGGTTCTCAAGGGAAACCCAACTCTTCGTG
AGGTGTTGCAGTGGCTGGAGGACAAAGGGCTTAGCGCATACAGCATCTCTTGTGGAAGCTGTCTACTGTT
CAACAGTATGTTCACAAGGCACAAGGAGAGGATGGACAAGAAGGTTGTGGATCTCGCTCGGGATGTTGCG
AAAGTCGAGTTACCGCCTTATCGCAACCATCTTGATGTAGTGGTGGCTTGTGAGGATGAAGATGACAATG
ACGTCGATATTCCTCTCGTCTCTATCTACTTCAGGTGAGCTTACTATTAACTTTAAGAAGGAGATATACC
ATGTACCCATACGATGTTCCTGACTATGCGGGCTATCCCTATGACGTCCCGGACTATGCAGGATTGTATC
CATATGACGTTCCAGATTACGCCACTAGAGCTGCTTACCCATACGATGTTCCTGACTATGCGGGCTATCC
CTATGACGTCCCGGACTATGCAGGATTGTATCCATATGACGTTCCAGATTACGCAATGGCTTCTAAGAGG
ATTTCAAGGGAACTGAGGGATATGCAGAGACATCCTCCAGCAAACTGTAGCGCAGGTCCTGTGGCTGAGG
AGGACATATTCCATTGGCAAGCAACTATCATGGGACCGCATGACAGTCCGTATTCCGGAGGCGTATTTAC
GGTTTCTATTGATTTCTCTTCGGATTATCCTTTCAAGCCACCAAAGGTGAATTTCAAGACTAAGGTGTAC
CACCCAAACATCGACAGCAAAGGAAGCATTTGCCTTGACATATTGAAAGAGCAATGGAGTCCTGCTCCTA
CCACATCCAAGGTTTTGTTGTCGATTTGCTCGCTGCTGACTGACCCGAACCCAAATGATCCTCTTGTGCC
GGAGATAGCTCATCTCTACAAGGTAGATAAATCAAAATACGAGTCAACTGCACAAAAATGGACACAGAAG
TACGCGATGGGATGAGCTTTTACGCTTTTAAGCCAGCCCCGACACCCGCCAACACCCGCTGACGCGCCCT
GACGGGCTTGTCTGCTCCCGGCATCCGCTTACAGACAAGCTGTGACCGGGATGAGATCCGGCTGCTAACA
AAGCCCGAAAGGAAGCTGAGTTGGCTGCTGCCACCGCTGAGCAATAACTAGCATAACCCCTTGGGGCCTC
TAAACGGGTCTTGAGGGGTTTTTTGCTGAAAGGAGGAACTATATCCGGATTGGCGAATGGG
[124 nt withheld, positions 4332-4455]
C
[91 nt withheld, positions 4457-4547]
A
[49 nt withheld, positions 4549-4597]
CCTTTGACGTTGGAGTCCACGTTCTTT
[37 nt withheld, positions 4625-4661]
ACCCTATCTCGGTCTATTCTTTTGATTTATAAGGGATTTTGCCGATTTCGGCCTATTGGTTAAAAAATGA
GCTGATTTAACAAAAATTTAACGCGAATTTTAACAAAATATTAACGCTTACAATTTAGGTGGCACTTTTC
GGGGAAATGTGCGCGGAACCCCTATTTGTTTATTTTTCTAAATACATTCAAATATGTATCCGCTCATGAA
TTAATTCTTAGAAAAACTCATCGAGCATCAAATGAAACTGCAATTTATTCATATCAGGATTATCAATACC
ATATTTTTGAAAAAGCCGTTTCTGTAATGAAGGAGAAAACTCACCGAGGCAGTTCCATAGGATGGCAAGA
TCCTGGTATCGGTCTGCGATTCCGACTCGTCCAACATCAATACAACCTATTAATTTCCCCTCGTCAAAAA
TAAGGTTATCAAGTGAGAAATCACCATGAGTGACGACTGAATCCGGTGAGAATGGCAAAAGTTTATGCAT
TTCTTTCCAGACTTGTTCAACAGGCCAGCCATTACGCTCGTCATCAAAATCACTCGCATCAACCAAACCG
TTATTCATTCGTGATTGCGCCTGAGCGAGTCGAAATACGCGATCGCTGTTAAAAGGACAATTACAAACAG
GAATCGAATGCAACCGGCGCAGGAACACTGCCAGCGCATCAACAATATTTTCACCTGAATCAGGATATTC
TTCTAATACCTGGAATGCTGTTTTCCCGGGGATCGCAGTGGTGAGTAACCATGCATCATCAGGAGTACGG
ATAAAATGCTTGATGGTCGGAAGAGGCATAAATTCCGTCAGCCAGTTTAGTCTGACCATCTCATCTGTAA
CATCATTGGCAACGCTACCTTTGCCATGTTTCAGAAACAACTCTGGCGCATCGGGCTTCCCATACAATCG
ATAGATTGTCGCACCTGATTGCCCGACATTATCGCGAGCCCATTTATACCCATATAAATCAGCATCCATG
TTGGAATTTAATCGCGGCCTAGAGCAAGACGTTTCCCGTTGAATATGGCTCATAACACCCCTTGTATTAC
TGTTTATGTAAGCAGACAGTTTTATTGTTCATGACCAAAATCCCTTAACGTGAGTTTTCGTTCCACTGAG
CGTCAGACCCCGTAGAAAAGATCAAAGGATCTTCTTGAGATCCTTTTTTTCTGCGCGTAATCTGCTGCTT
GCAAACAAAAAAACCACCGCTACCAGCGGTGGTTTGTTTGCCGGATCAAGAGCTACCAACTCTTTTTCCG
AAGGTAACTGGCTTCAGCAGAGCGCAGATACCAAATACTGTCCTTCTAGTGTAGCCGTAGTTAGGCCACC
ACTTCAAGAACTCTGTAGCACCGCCTACATACCTCGCTCTGCTAATCCTGTTACCAGTGGCTGCTGCCAG
TGGCGATAAGTCGTGTCTTACCGGGTTGGACTCAAGACGATAGTTACCGGATAAGGCGCAGCGGTCGGGC
TGAACGGGGGGTTCGTGCACACAGCCCAGCTTGGAGCGAACGACCTACACCGAACTGAGATACCTACAGC
GTGAGCTATGAGAAAGCGCCACGCTTCCCGAAGGGAGAAAGGCGGACAGGTATCCGGTAAGCGGCAGGGT
CGGAACAGGAGAGCGCACGAGGGAGCTTCCAGGGGGAAACGCCTGGTATCTTTATAGTCCTGTCGGGTTT
CGCCACCTCTGACTTGAGCGTCGATTTTTGTGATGCTCGTCAGGGGGGCGGAGCCTATGGAAAAACGCCA
GCAACGCGGCCTTTTTACGGTTCCTGGCCTTTTGCTGGCCTTTTGCTCACATGTTCTTTCCTGCGTTATC
CCCTGATTCTGTGGATAACCGTATTACCGCCTTTGAGTGAGCTGATACCGCTCGCCGCAGCCGAACGACC
GAGCGCAGCGAGTCAGTGAGCGAGGAAGCGGAAGAGCGCCTGATGCGGTATTTTCTCCTTACGCATCTGT
GCGGTATTTCACACCGCAATGGTGCACTCTCAGTACAATCTGCTCTGATGCCGCATAGTTAAGCCAGTAT
ACACTCCGCTATCGCTACGTGACTGGGTCATGGCTGCGCCCCGACACCCGCCAACACCCGCTGACGCGCC
CTGACGGGCTTGTCTGCTCCCGGCATCCGCTTACAGACAAGCTGTGACCGACTCCGGGAGCTGCATGTGT
CAGAGGTTTTCACCGTCATCACCGAAACGCGCGAGGCAGCTGCGGTAAAGCTCATCAGCGTGGTCGTGAA
GCGATTCACAGATGTCTGCCTGTTCATCCGCGTCCAGCTCGTTGAGTTTCTCCAGAAGCGTTAATGTCTG
GCTTCTGATAAAGCGGGCCATGTTAAGGGCGGTTTTTTCCTGTTTGGTCACTGATGCCTCCGTGTAAGGG
GGATTTCTGTTCATGGGGGTAATGATACCGATGAAACGAGAGAGGATGCTCACGATACGGGTTACTGATG
ATGAACATGCCCGGTTACTGGAACGTTGTGAGGGTAAACAACTGGCGGTATGGATGCGGCGGGACCAGAG
AAAAATCACTCAGGGTCAATGCCAGCGCTTCGTTAATACAGATGTAGGTGTTCCACAGGGTAGCCAGCAG
CATCCTGCGATGCAGATCCGGAACATAATGGTGCAGGGCGCTGACTTCCGCGTTTCCAGACTTTACGAAA
CACGGAAACCCAAGACCATTCATGTTGTTGCTCAGGTCGCAGACGTTTTGCAGCAGCAGTCGCTTCACGT
TCGCTCGCGTATCGGTGATTCATTCTGCTAACCAGTAAGGCAACCCCGCCAGCCTAGCCGGGTCCTCAAC
GACAGGAGCACGATCATGCGCACCCGTGGGGCCGCCATGCCGGCGATAATGGCCTGCTTCTCGCCGAAAC
GTTTGGTGGCGGGACCAGTGACGAAGGCTTGAGCGAGGGCGTGCAAGATTCCGAATACCGCAAGCGACAG
GCCGATCATCGTCGCGCTCCAGCGAAAGCGGTCCTCGCCGAAAATGACCCAGAGCGCTGCCGGCACCTGT
CCTACGAGTTGCATGATAAAGAACACAGTCATAAGTGCGGCGACGATAGTCATGCCCCGCGCCCACCGGA
AGGAGCTGACTGGGTTGAAGGCTCTCAAGGGCATCGGTCGAGATCCCGGTGCCTAATGAGTGAGCTAACT
TACATTAATTGCGTTGCGCTCACTGCCCGCTTTCCAGTCGGGAAACCTGTCGTGCCAGCTGCATTAATGA
ATCGGCCAACGCGCGGGGAGAGGCGGTTTGCGTATTGGGCGCCAGGGTGGTTTTTCTTTTCACCAGTGAC
ACGGGCAACAGCTGATTGCCCTTCACCGCCTGGCCCTGAGAGAGTTGCAGCAAGCGGTCCACGCTGGTTT
GCCCCAGCAGGCGAAAATCCTGTTTGATGGTGGTTAACGGCGGGATATAACATGAGCTGTCCTCGGTATC
GTCGTATCCCACTACCGAGATATCCGCACCAACGCGCAGCCCGGACTCGGTAATGGCGCGCATTGCGCCC
AGCGCCATCTGATCGTTGGCAACCAGCATCGCAGTGGGAACGATGCCCTCATTCAGCATTTGCATGGTTT
GTTGAAAACCGGACATGGCACTCCAGTCGCCTTCCCGTTCCGCTATCGGCTGAATTTGATTGCGAGTGAG
ATATTTATGCCAGCCAGCCAGACGCAGACGCGCCGAGACAGAACTTAATGGGCCCGCTAACAGCGCGATT
TGCTGGTGACCCAATGCGACCAGATGCTCCACGCCCAGTCGCGTACCGTCCTCATGGGAGAAAATAATAC
TGTTGATGGGTGTCTGGTCAGAGACATCAAGAAATAACGCCGGAACATTAGTGCAGGCAGCTTCCACAGC
AATGGCATCCTGGTCATCCAGCGGATAGTTAATGATCAGCCCACTGACGCGTTGCGCGAGAAGATTGTGC
ACCGCCGCTTTACAGGCTTCGACGCCGCTTCGTTCTACCATCGACACCACCACGCTGGCACCCAGTTGAT
CGGCGCGAGATTTAATCGCCGCGACAATTTGCGACGGCGCGTGCAGGGCCAGACTGGAGGTGGCAACGCC
AATCAGCAACGACTGTTTGCCCGCCAGTTGTTGTGCCACGCGGTTGGGAATGTAATTCAGCTCCGCCATC
GCCGCTTCCACTTTTTCCCGCGTTTTCGCAGAAACGTGGCTGGCCTGGTTCACCACGCGGGAAACGGTCT
GATAAGAGACACCGGCATACTCTGCGACATCGTATAACGTTACTGGTTTCACATTCACCACCCTGAATTG
ACTCTCTTCCGGGCGCTATCATGCCATACCGCGAAAGGTTTTGCGCCATTCGATGGTGTCCGGGATCTCG
ACGCTCTCCCTTATGCGACTCCTGCATTAGGAAGCAGCCCAGTAGTAGGTTGAGGCCGTTGAGCACCGCC
GCCGCAAGGAATGGTGCATGCAAGGAGATGGCGCCCAACAGTCCCCCGGCCACGGGGCCTGCCACCATAC
CCACGCCGAAACAAGCGCTCATGAGCCCGAAGTGGCGAGCCCGATCTTCCCCATCGGTGATGTCGGCGAT
ATAGGCGCCAGCAACCGCACCTGTGGCGCCGGTGATGCCGGCCACGATGCGTCCGGCGTAGAGGATCGAG
ATCTCGATCCCGCGAAATTAATACGACTCACTATAGGGGAATTGTGAGCGGATAACAATTCCCCTCTAGA
AATAATTTTGCCTTAACTTTAAGAAGGAGATATACCATGGGCAGCCACCACCACCACCACCACAGCGGAA
TGCAGATCTTTGTTAAGACTCTCACCGGAAAGACAATCACCCTAGAGGTGGAAAGCTCCGACACCATCGA
CAACGTTAAGGCCAAGATCCAGGATAAGGAGGGCATT
Features (pLannotate 1.2.2; 25 found; start..end, strand, type, name):
    132..149     +  RBS            RBS (fragment): efficient ribosome binding site from bacteriophage T7 gene 10 (Olins and Rangwala, 1989)
    156..3395    +  CDS            UBA1: UBE11_ARATH - Also known as MOS5. Experimental evidence at protein level: Swiss-Prot protein existence level 1. Activates ubiquitin by first adenylating its C-terminal glycine residue with ATP, and thereafter linking this residue to the side chain of a cysteine residue in E1, yielding a ubiquitin-E1 thioester and free AMP. From Arabidopsis thaliana (Mouse-ear cress).
   3407..3424    +  RBS            RBS (fragment): efficient ribosome binding site from bacteriophage T7 gene 10 (Olins and Rangwala, 1989)
   3434..3522    +  CDS            3xHA (fragment): three tandem HA epitope tags
   3536..3624    +  CDS            3xHA (fragment): three tandem HA epitope tags
   3626..4072    +  CDS            UBC12: UBC12_ARATH - Experimental evidence at transcript level: Swiss-Prot protein existence level 2. Accepts the ubiquitin from the E1 complex and catalyzes its covalent attachment to other proteins. From Arabidopsis thaliana (Mouse-ear cress).
   4191..4240    +  CDS            SET1 (fragment): solubility-enhancement tag derived from T7 phage gene 10B
   4248..4295    +  terminator     T7 terminator: transcription terminator for bacteriophage T7 RNA polymerase
   4332..4760    +  rep_origin     f1 ori (sequence partly withheld): f1 bacteriophage origin of replication; arrow indicates direction of (+) strand synthesis
   4813..4870    +  promoter       AmpR promoter (fragment): bla
   4879..5694    -  CDS            KanR: aminoglycoside phosphotransferase; aph(3')-Ia; confers resistance to kanamycin in bacteria or G418 (Geneticin®) in eukaryotes
   5816..6404    +  rep_origin     ori: high-copy-number ColE1/pMB1/pBR322/pUC origin of replication
   6590..6729    -  misc_feature   bom: basis of mobility region from pBR322
   6831..7022    -  CDS            rop: Rop protein, which maintains plasmids at low copy number; rop
   7039..7419    +  CDS            YPB1_ECOLX: Protein predicted: Swiss-Prot protein existence level 4. From Escherichia coli.
   7491..7782    -  CDS            TcR (fragment): tetracycline efflux protein; tet; confers resistance to tetracycline
   7797..7818    -  protein_bind   CAP binding site: CAP binding activates transcription in the presence of cAMP. E. coli catabolite activator protein
   7831..8913    -  CDS            lacI: lac repressor; lacI; The lac repressor binds to the lac operator to inhibit transcription in E. coli. This inhibition can be relieved by adding lactose or isopropyl-β-D-thiogalactopyranoside (IPTG).
   8914..8991    -  promoter       lacI promoter: lacI
   8999..9278    -  CDS            TcR (fragment): tetracycline efflux protein; tet; confers resistance to tetracycline
   9300..9318    +  promoter       T7 promoter: promoter for bacteriophage T7 RNA polymerase
   9319..9343    +  protein_bind   lac operator: The lac repressor binds to the lac operator to inhibit transcription in E. coli. This inhibition can be relieved by adding lactose or isopropyl-β-D-thiogalactopyranoside (IPTG). lac repressor encoded by lacI
   9364..9381    +  RBS            RBS (fragment): efficient ribosome binding site from bacteriophage T7 gene 10 (Olins and Rangwala, 1989)
   9396..9414    +  CDS            9xHis (fragment): 9xHis affinity tag
   9421..120     +  CDS            UBIQ_AVESA (across the origin): Experimental evidence at protein level: Swiss-Prot protein existence level 1. Ubiquitin exists either covalently attached to another protein, or free (unanchored). When covalently bound, it is conjugated to target proteins via an isopeptide bond either as a monomer (monoubiquitin), a polymer linked via different Lys residues of the ubiquitin (polyubiquitin chains) or a linear polymer linked via the initiator Met of the ubiquitin (linear polyubiquitin chains). Polyubiquitin chains, when attached to a target protein, have different functions depending on the Lys residue of the ubiquitin that is
