[The description below was written by a language model from this plasmid's Addgene catalogue record, the feature table of its GenBank file and pLannotate feature annotations shown in this document.]
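Description:
pUG-303 is a Level 2 assembly from the UbiGate toolbox, a Golden Gate-style modular system for reconstituting ubiquitination cascades in Escherichia coli. It is built in pET-28GG, a pET-28-type bacterial expression backbone adapted for type IIS cloning; the roughly 4.3 kb insert was introduced through BpiI sites that were destroyed in the process, giving a plasmid of about 9.5 kb. The backbone carries a kanamycin resistance gene (aph(3')-Ia), a pBR322-type ColE1 origin with the bom region and the rop gene, which keeps copy number low, an f1 origin, and lacI with its own promoter.

The payload is a polycistronic unit of Arabidopsis thaliana ubiquitination components driven by a single T7 promoter with an adjacent lac operator and closed by a T7 terminator, so expression depends on T7 RNA polymerase and is inducible with IPTG. Three open reading frames follow in order, each preceded by its own T7 gene 10-derived ribosome binding site: ubiquitin with an N-terminal His tag, the E1 ubiquitin-activating enzyme UBA1, and the E2 conjugating enzyme UBC12 with an N-terminal tag made of two tandem 3xHA repeats. The "EL3" element in the insert name is not defined in the record. The sequence-based annotation identifies all three coding regions, whereas the GenBank table marks only the tags, but the two records are otherwise consistent.

No E3 ligase or substrate is listed in the insert. Co-expressing tagged ubiquitin, E1 and E2 in bacteria supplies the upstream part of the cascade, with the His and HA tags allowing purification or detection of ubiquitin conjugates and the E2. The construct is suited to analysing ubiquitination activity in a heterologous host.
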