Addgene plasmid #104732: pUG-303
Purpose: Level 2 construct
Depositing lab: Marco Trujillo. Depositing organization: Leibniz Institute of Plant Biochemistry (IPB). Publication: UbiGate: a synthetic biology toolbox to analyse ubiquitination. Kowarschik K, Hoehenwarter W, Marillonnet S, Trujillo M. New Phytol. 2018 Mar;217(4):1749-1763. doi: 10.1111/nph.14900. Epub 2017 Nov 30. PubMed 29194629.
Backbone
  Vector backbone: pET-28GG
  Backbone size w/o insert (bp): 5190
  Vector type: Bacterial Expression
Growth in bacteria
  Bacterial resistance: Kanamycin, 50 μg/mL
  Growth temperature: 37°C
  Growth strain: DH5alpha
  Copy number: Low Copy
Gene/Insert
  Gene/Insert name: HIS-Ubq_UBA1_HA-UBC12_EL3 (alt name: AT4G05320,AT2G30110,AT3G08700)
  Species: A. thaliana (mustard weed)
  Insert size (bp): 4342
  Promoter: T7
  Tag / fusion protein: HIS-Ubq, HA-E2 (N terminal on insert)
  Cloning method: Restriction Enzyme; 5′ cloning site BpiI (destroyed during cloning); 3′ cloning site BpiI (destroyed during cloning)
  Sequencing primers: 5′ T7; 3′ T7 Terminal
Terms and licenses: Academic/Nonprofit Terms; Industry Terms: Not Available to Industry
How to cite: pUG-303 was a gift from Marco Trujillo (Addgene plasmid # 104732 ; http://n2t.net/addgene:104732 ; RRID:Addgene_104732)
